Addgene plasmid #193943: GreenT-EC - Display - CyRFP1
Purpose: Mammalian expression vector for a low affinity calcium indicator exposed to the cell surface
Depositing lab: Oliver Griesbeck. Depositing organization: Max Planck Institute for Biological Intelligence. Publication: Fluorescent sensors for imaging of interstitial calcium. Valiente-Gabioud AA, Garteizgogeascoa Suner I, Idziak A, Fabritius A, Basquin J, Angibaud J, Nagerl UV, Singh SP, Griesbeck O. Nat Commun. 2023 Oct 5;14(1):6220. doi: 10.1038/s41467-023-41928-w. PubMed 37798285.
Backbone
  Vector backbone: pcDNA 3.1
  Backbone size w/o insert (bp): 5360
  Vector type: Mammalian Expression
Growth in bacteria
  Bacterial resistance: Ampicillin, 100 μg/mL
  Growth temperature: 37°C
  Growth strain: DH5alpha
  Copy number: High Copy
Gene/Insert
  Gene/Insert name: GreenT-EC
  Species: Branchiostoma lanceolatum / Opsanus tau
  Insert size (bp): 1998
  Tag / fusion protein: Igk_secretion - HA-Flag (N terminal on insert); PDGFR (C terminal on insert)
  Cloning method: Ligation Independent Cloning
  Sequencing primers: 5′ TAATACGACTCACTATAG; 3′ GAGGCTGATCAGCGGGTTTAAACGGGCC
Terms and licenses: Academic/Nonprofit Terms; Industry Terms: Not Available to Industry
How to cite: GreenT-EC - Display - CyRFP1 was a gift from Oliver Griesbeck (Addgene plasmid # 193943 ; http://n2t.net/addgene:193943 ; RRID:Addgene_193943)
