[The description below was written by a language model from this plasmid's Addgene catalogue record and pLannotate feature annotations shown in this document.]
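Description:
GreenT-EC - Display - CyRFP1 is a mammalian expression plasmid built on the pcDNA 3.1 backbone, about 7.4 kb in total. It encodes a low-affinity, genetically encoded calcium indicator that is presented on the outer face of the cell membrane. In bacteria it replicates from a high-copy ColE1/pUC-type origin and is selected with ampicillin through the β-lactamase gene. An f1 origin is also present. For mammalian cells the backbone carries a neomycin/kanamycin phosphotransferase gene driven by the SV40 early promoter and terminated by an SV40 poly(A) signal, which would allow G418 selection of stable lines. Short annotated matches to an HIV-1 LTR, ble, lacI and the pBR322 bom region are small fragments and most likely backbone remnants rather than functional elements.

The expression cassette is driven by the CMV immediate-early enhancer and promoter, with a T7 promoter just upstream of the coding region, and ends at the bovine growth hormone poly(A) signal. The open reading frame begins with a mouse Igκ leader peptide that directs the protein into the secretory pathway. Epitope tags follow: the catalogue lists HA and FLAG, but only FLAG is annotated. The GreenT-EC sensor comes next, and its listed source species are Branchiostoma lanceolatum and Opsanus tau. The annotated troponin C-like segment within it is the calcium-binding part. The fluorescent protein portion is not annotated, though the lancelet origin fits a green fluorescent protein from that organism. A PDGFRβ transmembrane domain follows the sensor and anchors it in the plasma membrane facing the extracellular space. The cyan-excitable red fluorescent protein mCyRFP1 lies after the anchor, presumably on the cytoplasmic side, where it could serve as a calcium-independent reference signal, although the record does not state its role. The construct is intended for imaging extracellular or interstitial calcium at the cell surface.
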