Features (pLannotate 1.2.2; 24 found; start..end, strand, type, name):
    102..154     -  misc_feature   bom (fragment): basis of mobility region from pBR322
    309..688     +  enhancer       CMV enhancer: human cytomegalovirus immediate early enhancer
    689..892     +  promoter       CMV promoter: human cytomegalovirus (CMV) immediate early promoter
    888..921     +  LTR            5' LTR (truncated) (fragment): truncated 5' long terminal repeat (LTR) from HIV-1
    937..955     +  promoter       T7 promoter: promoter for bacteriophage T7 RNA polymerase
    981..1043    +  sig_peptide    Igκ leader: leader sequence from mouse immunoglobulin κ light chain
   1053..1076    +  CDS            FLAG: FLAG® epitope tag, followed by an enterokinase cleavage site
   1566..1775    +  CDS            TNNC2 (fragment): TNNC2_PIG - Experimental evidence at protein level: Swiss-Prot protein existence level 1. Troponin is the central regulatory protein of striated muscle contraction. Tn consists of three components: Tn-I which is the inhibitor of actomyosin ATPase, Tn-T which contains the binding site for tropomyosin and Tn-C. The binding of calcium to Tn-C abolishes the inhibitory action of Tn on actin filaments. From Sus scrofa (Pig).
   2088..2234    +  CDS            PDGFRβ TM domain: transmembrane domain from platelet derived growth factor receptor beta
   2277..2974    +  CDS            mCyRFP1 (fragment): monomeric cyan-excitable red fluorescent protein (Laviv et al., 2016)
   3031..3255    +  polyA_signal   bGH poly(A) signal: bovine growth hormone polyadenylation signal
   3259..3280    +  promoter       SV40 promoter (fragment): SV40 enhancer and early promoter
   3301..3729    +  rep_origin     f1 ori (sequence partly withheld): f1 bacteriophage origin of replication; arrow indicates direction of (+) strand synthesis
   3743..4072    +  promoter       SV40 promoter: SV40 enhancer and early promoter
   4139..4930    +  CDS            neo: KKA2_KLEPN - Also known as kan, nptII. Experimental evidence at protein level: Swiss-Prot protein existence level 1. Resistance to kanamycin, neomycin, paromomycin, ribostamycin, butirosin and gentamicin B. From Klebsiella pneumoniae.
   4954..5112    +  CDS            ble (fragment): BLE_KLEPN - Experimental evidence at protein level: Swiss-Prot protein existence level 1. Binding protein with a strong affinity to the bleomycin family of antibiotics. Binds to CL990; an antimitotic-antibiotic compound. From Klebsiella pneumoniae.
   5107..5228    +  polyA_signal   SV40 poly(A) signal: SV40 polyadenylation signal
   5301..5317    -  protein_bind   lac operator: The lac repressor binds to the lac operator to inhibit transcription in E. coli. This inhibition can be relieved by adding lactose or isopropyl-β-D-thiogalactopyranoside (IPTG). lac repressor encoded by lacI
   5325..5355    -  promoter       lac promoter: promoter for the E. coli lac operon
   5370..5391    -  protein_bind   CAP binding site: CAP binding activates transcription in the presence of cAMP. E. coli catabolite activator protein
   5404..5496    -  CDS            lacI (fragment): lac repressor; lacI; The lac repressor binds to the lac operator to inhibit transcription in E. coli. This inhibition can be relieved by adding lactose or isopropyl-β-D-thiogalactopyranoside (IPTG).
   5679..6267    -  rep_origin     ori: high-copy-number ColE1/pMB1/pBR322/pUC origin of replication
   6438..7298    -  CDS            AmpR: β-lactamase; bla; confers resistance to ampicillin, carbenicillin, and related antibiotics
   7299..43      -  promoter       AmpR promoter (across the origin): bla
>Addgene plasmid #193943 | GreenT-EC - Display - CyRFP1 | addgene full sequence | sequence record 382343 | Addgene NGS Result
TATTTGAATGTATTTAGAAAAATAAACAAATAGGGGTTCCGCGCACATTTCCCCGAAAAGTGCCACCTGA
CGTCGACGGATCGGGAGATCTCCCGATCCCCTATGGTGCACTCTCAGTACAATCTGCTCTGATGCCGCAT
AGTTAAGCCAGTATCTGCTCCCTGCTTGTGTGTTGGAGGTCGCTGAGTAGTGCGCGAGCAAAATTTAAGC
TACAACAAGGCAAGGCTTGACCGACAATTGCATGAAGAATCTGCTTAGGGTTAGGCGTTTTGCGCTGCTT
CGCGATGTACGGGCCAGATATACGCGTTGACATTGATTATTGACTAGTTATTAATAGTAATCAATTACGG
GGTCATTAGTTCATAGCCCATATATGGAGTTCCGCGTTACATAACTTACGGTAAATGGCCCGCCTGGCTG
ACCGCCCAACGACCCCCGCCCATTGACGTCAATAATGACGTATGTTCCCATAGTAACGCCAATAGGGACT
TTCCATTGACGTCAATGGGTGGAGTATTTACGGTAAACTGCCCACTTGGCAGTACATCAAGTGTATCATA
TGCCAAGTACGCCCCCTATTGACGTCAATGACGGTAAATGGCCCGCCTGGCATTATGCCCAGTACATGAC
CTTATGGGACTTTCCTACTTGGCAGTACATCTACGTATTAGTCATCGCTATTACCATGGTGATGCGGTTT
TGGCAGTACATCAATGGGCGTGGATAGCGGTTTGACTCACGGGGATTTCCAAGTCTCCACCCCATTGACG
TCAATGGGAGTTTGTTTTGGCACCAAAATCAACGGGACTTTCCAAAATGTCGTAACAACTCCGCCCCATT
GACGCAAATGGGCGGTAGGCGTGTACGGTGGGAGGTCTATATAAGCAGAGCTCTCTGGCTAACTAGAGAA
CCCACTGCTTACTGGCTTATCGAAATTAATACGACTCACTATAGGGAGACCCAAGCTGGCTAGCACCGCC
ATGGAGACAGACACACTCCTGCTATGGGTACTGCTGCTCTGGGTTCCAGGTTCCACTGGTGACGGATCCG
GTGATTACAAGGACGACGATGACAAGGGTGGTACCGGTGGCTCTGGTAGCAGTGGCGGTAGCATGGTCTC
CAAGGGGGAGGAGGACAACATGGGGAGCCTGCCAGCTACCCACGAGCTGCATATCTTTGGATCTATTAAC
GGGGTGGATTTCGACATGGTTGGACAAGGTAGCGGGAATCCTAATGATGGGTATGAAGAGCTTAACCTTA
AAAGCACTAAGGGCGATCTGCAATTTTCACCTTGGATTCTCGTCCCCCACATTGGGTATGGGTTCCATCA
ATATCTCCCTTACCCGGATGGAATGTCTCCCTTCCAAGCGGCTATGGTAGATGGTAGTGGTTACCAAGTT
CACAGGACTATGCAATTCGAAGACGGCGCCTCATTGACTGTGAACTACCGATACACTTACGAAGGATCTC
ACATAAAAGGTGAAGCGCAGGTGAAGGGCACGGGATTTCCAGCAGATGGGCCGGTAATGACTAACTCACT
TACTGCGGCAGACTTGGGGTGGGATTCAGAAGAGGAACTTTCCGAATGTTTTAGAATTTTTGATTTTGAC
GGTAACGACGGATTCATTGACCGCGAAGAGTTCGGTGACATAATCAGATTGACTGGGGAGCAACTTACGG
ATGAGGACGTAGACGAAATTTTTGGCGACTCAGATACGGATAAGAATGGCCGGATCGACTTTGATGAATT
TCTGAAAATGGTCGAAAATGTTCAGCTCACGGACAACCGAACAACGAAAAAGACCTATCCAAATGACAAG
ACAATTATCTCAACTTTGAAATGGAGCTACACCACGGACAACGGCAAGAGGTATCGGTCCACCGCTATCA
CTACTTATACATTTGCTAAACCCATGGCGGCTAACTACCTCAAGAATCAACCTATGTACGTGTTTCGCAA
GACTGAGCTTAAACATAGCAAAACCGAATTGAATTTCAAGGAGTGGCAGAAGGCGTTTACGGACGTAATG
GGGATGGATGAGCTTTATAAGGGTGGTACCGGTGGCTCTGGTAGCAGTGGCGGTAGCGCTGTGGGCCAGG
ACACGCAGGAGGTCATCGTGGTGCCACACTCCTTGCCCTTTAAGGTGGTGGTGATCTCAGCCATCCTGGC
CCTGGTGGTGCTCACCATCATCTCCCTTATCATCCTCATCATGCTTTGGCAGAAGAAGCCACGTGGTGGT
ACTGGCGGTAGCGGTTCTAGTGGCGGTTCTGATATCATGGTGAGCAAGGGCGAGGAGCTGATCAAGGAGA
ACATGAGAAGCAAGCTGTACCTGGAAGGCAGCGTGAACGGCCACCAGTTCAAGTGCACCCACGAAGGGGA
GGGCAAGCCCTACGAGGGCAAGCAGACCGCCAGGATCAAGGTGGTGGAGGGAGGCCCCCTGCCGTTCGCA
TTCGACATCCTGGCCACCATGTTTATGTACGGGAGCAAGGTGTTCATCAAGTACCCCGCCGACCTCCCCG
ATTATTTTAAGCAGTCCTTCCCTGAGGGCTTCACATGGGAGAGAGTCATGGTGTTCGAAGACGGGGGCGT
GCTGACCGCCACCCAGGACACCAGCCTCCAGGACGGCGAGCTCATCTACAACGTCAAGCTCAGAGGGGTG
AACTTCCCAGCCAACGGCCCCGTGATGCAGAAGAAAACACTGGGCTGGGAGCCCAGCACCGAGACCATGT
ACCCCGCTGACGGCGGCCTGGAAGGCAGATGCGACAAGAAGCTGAAGCTCGTGGGCGGGGGCCACCTGCA
CGTCAACTTCAAGACCACATACAAGTCCAAGAAACCCGTGAAGATGCCCGGCGTCCACTACGTGGACCGC
AGACTGGAAAGAATCAAGGAGGCCGACAACGAGACCTACGTCGAGCAGTACGAGCACGCTGTGGCCAGAT
ACTCCAACCTGGGCGGAGGCATGGACGAGCTGTAAAGTAAGCGGCCGCTCGAGTCTAGAGGGCCCGTTTA
AACCCGCTGATCAGCCTCGACTGTGCCTTCTAGTTGCCAGCCATCTGTTGTTTGCCCCTCCCCCGTGCCT
TCCTTGACCCTGGAAGGTGCCACTCCCACTGTCCTTTCCTAATAAAATGAGGAAATTGCATCGCATTGTC
TGAGTAGGTGTCATTCTATTCTGGGGGGTGGGGTGGGGCAGGACAGCAAGGGGGAGGATTGGGAAGACAA
TAGCAGGCATGCTGGGGATGCGGTGGGCTCTATGGCTTCTGAGGCGGAAAGAACCAGCTGGGGCTCTAGG
GGGTATCCCC
[124 nt withheld, positions 3301-3424]
C
[91 nt withheld, positions 3426-3516]
A
[49 nt withheld, positions 3518-3566]
CCTTTGACGTTGGAGTCCACGTTCTTT
[37 nt withheld, positions 3594-3630]
ACCCTATCTCGGTCTATTCTTTTGATTTATAAGGGATTTTGCCGATTTCGGCCTATTGGTTAAAAAATGA
GCTGATTTAACAAAAATTTAACGCGAATTAATTCTGTGGAATGTGTGTCAGTTAGGGTGTGGAAAGTCCC
CAGGCTCCCCAGCAGGCAGAAGTATGCAAAGCATGCATCTCAATTAGTCAGCAACCAGGTGTGGAAAGTC
CCCAGGCTCCCCAGCAGGCAGAAGTATGCAAAGCATGCATCTCAATTAGTCAGCAACCATAGTCCCGCCC
CTAACTCCGCCCATCCCGCCCCTAACTCCGCCCAGTTCCGCCCATTCTCCGCCCCATGGCTGACTAATTT
TTTTTATTTATGCAGAGGCCGAGGCCGCCTCTGCCTCTGAGCTATTCCAGAAGTAGTGAGGAGGCTTTTT
TGGAGGCCTAGGCTTTTGCAAAAAGCTCCCGGGAGCTTGTATATCCATTTTCGGATCTGATCAAGAGACA
GGATGAGGATCGTTTCGCATGATTGAACAAGATGGATTGCACGCAGGTTCTCCGGCCGCTTGGGTGGAGA
GGCTATTCGGCTATGACTGGGCACAACAGACAATCGGCTGCTCTGATGCCGCCGTGTTCCGGCTGTCAGC
GCAGGGGCGCCCGGTTCTTTTTGTCAAGACCGACCTGTCCGGTGCCCTGAATGAACTGCAGGACGAGGCA
GCGCGGCTATCGTGGCTGGCCACGACGGGCGTTCCTTGCGCAGCTGTGCTCGACGTTGTCACTGAAGCGG
GAAGGGACTGGCTGCTATTGGGCGAAGTGCCGGGGCAGGATCTCCTGTCATCTCACCTTGCTCCTGCCGA
GAAAGTATCCATCATGGCTGATGCAATGCGGCGGCTGCATACGCTTGATCCGGCTACCTGCCCATTCGAC
CACCAAGCGAAACATCGCATCGAGCGAGCACGTACTCGGATGGAAGCCGGTCTTGTCGATCAGGATGATC
TGGACGAAGAGCATCAGGGGCTCGCGCCAGCCGAACTGTTCGCCAGGCTCAAGGCGCGCATGCCCGACGG
CGAGGATCTCGTCGTGACCCATGGCGATGCCTGCTTGCCGAATATCATGGTGGAAAATGGCCGCTTTTCT
GGATTCATCGACTGTGGCCGGCTGGGTGTGGCGGACCGCTATCAGGACATAGCGTTGGCTACCCGTGATA
TTGCTGAAGAGCTTGGCGGCGAATGGGCTGACCGCTTCCTCGTGCTTTACGGTATCGCCGCTCCCGATTC
GCAGCGCATCGCCTTCTATCGCCTTCTTGACGAGTTCTTCTGAGCGGGACTCTGGGGTTCGAAATGACCG
ACCAAGCGACGCCCAACCTGCCATCACGAGATTTCGATTCCACCGCCGCCTTCTATGAAAGGTTGGGCTT
CGGAATCGTTTTCCGGGACGCCGGCTGGATGATCCTCCAGCGCGGGGATCTCATGCTGGAGTTCTTCGCC
CACCCCAACTTGTTTATTGCAGCTTATAATGGTTACAAATAAAGCAATAGCATCACAAATTTCACAAATA
AAGCATTTTTTTCACTGCATTCTAGTTGTGGTTTGTCCAAACTCATCAATGTATCTTATCATGTCTGTAT
ACCGTCGACCTCTAGCTAGAGCTTGGCGTAATCATGGTCATAGCTGTTTCCTGTGTGAAATTGTTATCCG
CTCACAATTCCACACAACATACGAGCCGGAAGCATAAAGTGTAAAGCCTGGGGTGCCTAATGAGTGAGCT
AACTCACATTAATTGCGTTGCGCTCACTGCCCGCTTTCCAGTCGGGAAACCTGTCGTGCCAGCTGCATTA
ATGAATCGGCCAACGCGCGGGGAGAGGCGGTTTGCGTATTGGGCGCTCTTCCGCTTCCTCGCTCACTGAC
TCGCTGCGCTCGGTCGTTCGGCTGCGGCGAGCGGTATCAGCTCACTCAAAGGCGGTAATACGGTTATCCA
CAGAATCAGGGGATAACGCAGGAAAGAACATGTGAGCAAAAGGCCAGCAAAAGGCCAGGAACCGTAAAAA
GGCCGCGTTGCTGGCGTTTTTCCATAGGCTCCGCCCCCCTGACGAGCATCACAAAAATCGACGCTCAAGT
CAGAGGTGGCGAAACCCGACAGGACTATAAAGATACCAGGCGTTTCCCCCTGGAAGCTCCCTCGTGCGCT
CTCCTGTTCCGACCCTGCCGCTTACCGGATACCTGTCCGCCTTTCTCCCTTCGGGAAGCGTGGCGCTTTC
TCATAGCTCACGCTGTAGGTATCTCAGTTCGGTGTAGGTCGTTCGCTCCAAGCTGGGCTGTGTGCACGAA
CCCCCCGTTCAGCCCGACCGCTGCGCCTTATCCGGTAACTATCGTCTTGAGTCCAACCCGGTAAGACACG
ACTTATCGCCACTGGCAGCAGCCACTGGTAACAGGATTAGCAGAGCGAGGTATGTAGGCGGTGCTACAGA
GTTCTTGAAGTGGTGGCCTAACTACGGCTACACTAGAAGAACAGTATTTGGTATCTGCGCTCTGCTGAAG
CCAGTTACCTTCGGAAAAAGAGTTGGTAGCTCTTGATCCGGCAAACAAACCACCGCTGGTAGCGGTGGTT
TTTTTGTTTGCAAGCAGCAGATTACGCGCAGAAAAAAAGGATCTCAAGAAGATCCTTTGATCTTTTCTAC
GGGGTCTGACGCTCAGTGGAACGAAAACTCACGTTAAGGGATTTTGGTCATGAGATTATCAAAAAGGATC
TTCACCTAGATCCTTTTAAATTAAAAATGAAGTTTTAAATCAATCTAAAGTATATATGAGTAAACTTGGT
CTGACAGTTACCAATGCTTAATCAGTGAGGCACCTATCTCAGCGATCTGTCTATTTCGTTCATCCATAGT
TGCCTGACTCCCCGTCGTGTAGATAACTACGATACGGGAGGGCTTACCATCTGGCCCCAGTGCTGCAATG
ATACCGCGAGACCCACGCTCACCGGCTCCAGATTTATCAGCAATAAACCAGCCAGCCGGAAGGGCCGAGC
GCAGAAGTGGTCCTGCAACTTTATCCGCCTCCATCCAGTCTATTAATTGTTGCCGGGAAGCTAGAGTAAG
TAGTTCGCCAGTTAATAGTTTGCGCAACGTTGTTGCCATTGCTACAGGCATCGTGGTGTCACGCTCGTCG
TTTGGTATGGCTTCATTCAGCTCCGGTTCCCAACGATCAAGGCGAGTTACATGATCCCCCATGTTGTGCA
AAAAAGCGGTTAGCTCCTTCGGTCCTCCGATCGTTGTCAGAAGTAAGTTGGCCGCAGTGTTATCACTCAT
GGTTATGGCAGCACTGCATAATTCTCTTACTGTCATGCCATCCGTAAGATGCTTTTCTGTGACTGGTGAG
TACTCAACCAAGTCATTCTGAGAATAGTGTATGCGGCGACCGAGTTGCTCTTGCCCGGCGTCAATACGGG
ATAATACCGCGCCACATAGCAGAACTTTAAAAGTGCTCATCATTGGAAAACGTTCTTCGGGGCGAAAACT
CTCAAGGATCTTACCGCTGTTGAGATCCAGTTCGATGTAACCCACTCGTGCACCCAACTGATCTTCAGCA
TCTTTTACTTTCACCAGCGTTTCTGGGTGAGCAAAAACAGGAAGGCAAAATGCCGCAAAAAAGGGAATAA
GGGCGACACGGAAATGTTGAATACTCATACTCTTCCTTTTTCAATATTATTGAAGCATTTATCAGGGTTA
TTGTCTCATGAGCGGATACA
